Addgene plasmid #123278: pCEP4-BG505.DS-SOSIP.6mut-gp160
Purpose: Mammalian expression plasmid for Env from the BG505 HIV-1 isolate; DS-SOSIP.6mut variant
Depositing lab: Erik Procko. Depositing organization: University of Illinois at Urbana-Champaign. Publication: Conformational engineering of HIV-1 Env based on mutational tolerance in the CD4 and PG16 bound states. Heredia JD, Park J, Choi H, Gill KS, Procko E. J Virol. 2019 Mar 20. pii: JVI.00219-19. doi: 10.1128/JVI.00219-19. PubMed 30894475.
Backbone
  Vector backbone: pCEP4
  Backbone manufacturer: Invitrogen
  Backbone size w/o insert (bp): 10393
  Total vector size (bp): 12758
  Vector type: Mammalian Expression
  Selectable markers: Hygromycin
Growth in bacteria
  Bacterial resistance: Ampicillin, 100 μg/mL
  Growth temperature: 37°C
  Growth strain: DH5alpha
  Copy number: High Copy
Gene/Insert
  Gene/Insert name: HIV-1 (BG505) Env (alt names: gp160; Env)
  Species: Human immunodeficiency virus 1
  Insert size (bp): 2583
  Mutation: Codon-optimized synthetic gene; SOSIP mutations; Mutations L154M, Y177W, I201C, N300M, N302M, T320L, I420M, A433C
  GenBank ID: ABA61516.1
  Promoter: CMV
  Tag / fusion protein: CD5 leader peptide (N terminal on insert)
  Cloning method: Restriction Enzyme; 5′ cloning site NheI (not destroyed); 3′ cloning site XhoI (not destroyed)
  Sequencing primers: 5′ CMV_fwd; 3′ EBV_rev
Terms and licenses: Academic/Nonprofit Terms; Industry Terms: Not Available to Industry
How to cite: pCEP4-BG505.DS-SOSIP.6mut-gp160 was a gift from Erik Procko (Addgene plasmid # 123278 ; http://n2t.net/addgene:123278 ; RRID:Addgene_123278)
