[The description below was written by a language model from this plasmid's Addgene catalogue record and pLannotate feature annotations shown in this document.]
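Description:
pCEP4-BG505.DS-SOSIP.6mut-gp160 is a mammalian expression plasmid of about 12.8 kb built on the pCEP4 episomal backbone. It carries a codon-optimized synthetic gene for full-length HIV-1 Env (gp160) from the BG505 isolate. In bacteria it is maintained at high copy through a ColE1/pUC-type origin and selected with ampicillin via the β-lactamase gene. In mammalian cells the backbone supplies the Epstein-Barr virus oriP origin together with the EBNA1 coding sequence. Together these allow the plasmid to replicate and persist as an extrachromosomal episome in permissive primate cells. A hygromycin B phosphotransferase cassette, driven by an HSV thymidine kinase promoter and ended by the TK polyadenylation signal, allows selection of cells that retain it. The short herpesvirus, tetracycline-resistance, rop and SV40 T antigen fragments in the feature table are most likely backbone remnants picked up by automated annotation rather than functional elements.

The roughly 2.6 kb Env insert sits between the NheI and XhoI sites, downstream of the CMV immediate-early enhancer and promoter and upstream of an SV40 polyadenylation signal. A CD5 leader peptide is fused at the N terminus to direct the protein into the secretory pathway. The Env sequence carries the SOSIP mutations, which are generally used to stabilize the prefusion trimer. It also has the I201C and A433C cysteine pair, corresponding to the "DS" part of the name, and six further substitutions: L154M, Y177W, N300M, N302M, T320L and I420M. Because the protein is gp160 rather than a truncated soluble form, it retains the gp41 transmembrane region. The record describes the plasmid simply as a means of expressing this Env variant in mammalian cells, and the associated study concerns conformational engineering of Env based on mutational tolerance in CD4- and PG16-bound states.
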