Features (pLannotate 1.2.2; 22 found; start..end, strand, type, name):
     46..2577    +  CDS            env: ENV_HV1Y2 - Experimental evidence at protein level: Swiss-Prot protein existence level 1. [Transmembrane protein gp41]: Acts as a class I viral fusion protein. Under the current model, the protein has at least 3 conformational states: pre-fusion native state, pre-hairpin intermediate state, and post-fusion hairpin state. During fusion of viral and target intracellular membranes, the coiled coil regions (heptad repeats) assume a trimer-of-hairpins structure, positioning the fusion peptide in close proximity to the C-terminal region of the ectodomain. The formation of this structure appears to d
   2603..2737    -  polyA_signal   SV40 poly(A) signal: SV40 polyadenylation signal
   2760..2843    -  CDS            large T antigen (fragment): large T antigen from SV40 (simian virus 40)
   2846..2886    +  CDS            rop (fragment): Rop protein, which maintains plasmids at low copy number; rop
   2998..3016    -  misc_feature   MCS (fragment): pUC18/19 multiple cloning site
   3462..5251    -  rep_origin     oriP: Epstein-Barr virus oriP replication origin (Yates et al., 2000)
   5256..5474    -  CDS            gL (fragment): GL_EBVB9 - Experimental evidence at protein level: Swiss-Prot protein existence level 1. The heterodimer glycoprotein H-glycoprotein L is required for the fusion of viral and plasma membranes leading to virus entry into the host cell. Acts as a functional inhibitor of gH and maintains gH in an inhibited form. Upon binding to host integrins, gL dissociates from gH leading to activation of the viral fusion glycoproteins gB and gH. Fusion of EBV with B-lymphocytes requires the additional receptor- binding protein gp42, which forms a complex with gH/gL. The heterodimer gH/gL targets also host EPHA
   5557..7482    -  CDS            EBNA1: Epstein-Barr nuclear antigen 1, also known as EBNA-1 crucial for latent viral infection, and for episomal amplification of vectors containing the oriP origin (Okita et al., 2013)
   7520..7864    -  CDS            BRRF2_EBVB9 (fragment): Protein inferred from homology: Swiss-Prot protein existence level 3. From Epstein-Barr virus (strain B95-8) (HHV-4) (Human herpesvirus 4).
   7867..7890    -  promoter       tet promoter (fragment): E. coli promoter for tetracycline efflux protein gene
   8003..8107    +  promoter       AmpR promoter: bla
   8108..8968    +  CDS            AmpR: β-lactamase; bla; confers resistance to ampicillin, carbenicillin, and related antibiotics
   9139..9727    +  rep_origin     ori: high-copy-number ColE1/pMB1/pBR322/pUC origin of replication
   9773..9931    -  CDS            TcR (fragment): tetracycline efflux protein; tet; confers resistance to tetracycline
  10052..10252   -  CDS            MDV035 (fragment): UL24_GAHVM - Protein inferred from homology: Swiss-Prot protein existence level 3. May play a role in the dispersal of host nucleolin from the nucleolus throughout the nucleus leading to a decrease in ribosome biogenesis. From Gallid herpesvirus 2 (strain Chicken/Md5/ATCC VR-987) (GaHV-2) (Marek's disease herpesvirus type 1).
  10241..10303   +  promoter       Mini-TK promoter: minimal herpes simplex virus (HSV) thymidine kinase promoter
  10346..11383   +  CDS            HygR: hygromycin B phosphotransferase confers resistance to hygromycin
  11425..11473   +  polyA_signal   HSV TK poly(A) signal: herpes simplex virus thymidine kinase polyadenylation signal (Cole and Stacy, 1985)
  11673..11897   +  CDS            gH (fragment): GH_HHV11 - Experimental evidence at protein level: Swiss-Prot protein existence level 1. The heterodimer glycoprotein H-glycoprotein L is required for the fusion of viral and plasma membranes leading to virus entry into the host cell. Following initial binding to host receptor, membrane fusion is mediated by the fusion machinery composed of gB and the heterodimer gH/gL. May also be involved in the fusion between the virion envelope and the outer nuclear membrane during virion morphogenesis. From Human herpesvirus 1 (strain 17) (HHV-1) (Human herpes simplex virus 1).
  11928..11953   -  CDS            bla(M) (fragment): β-lactamase lacking the signal sequence; bla(M); allows cytosolic expression of β-lactamase
  12127..12506   +  enhancer       CMV enhancer: human cytomegalovirus immediate early enhancer
  12508..12707   +  promoter       CMV promoter: human cytomegalovirus (CMV) immediate early promoter
>Addgene plasmid #123278 | pCEP4-BG505.DS-SOSIP.6mut-gp160 | depositor full sequence | sequence record 235243 | pCEP4-BG505.DS-SOSIP.6mut-gp160 sequence 12758 bps
GCCACCATGCCAATGGGCTCCCTTCAGCCCTTGGCTACCCTGTACCTTCTTGGGATGTTGGTCGCATCTG
TGCTTGCCGCAGAAAACTTGTGGGTAACTGTCTACTATGGAGTACCCGTTTGGAAAGACGCAGAAACAAC
GCTTTTTTGCGCATCCGACGCGAAGGCATACGAAACGGAAAAGCACAATGTTTGGGCAACGCATGCCTGC
GTCCCGACAGACCCAAATCCTCAGGAGATTCACCTTGAGAATGTAACAGAGGAATTCAACATGTGGAAGA
ATAACATGGTAGAACAAATGCATACGGATATTATCAGTCTTTGGGACCAGAGCCTTAAACCTTGCGTTAA
ACTTACGCCCCTCTGCGTAACTCTGCAATGTACTAACGTAACGAATAACATTACGGACGACATGCGCGGC
GAAATGAAGAATTGCAGCTTTAATATGACAACGGAGTTGCGAGATAAAAAGCAGAAGGTGTACAGCCTCT
TCTGGAGGCTTGACGTTGTGCAAATAAACGAAAACCAGGGGAACAGGAGCAATAACTCCAATAAAGAATA
CAGATTGATCAACTGTAACACTAGCGCATGTACCCAGGCCTGCCCGAAGGTGTCATTTGAGCCGATTCCT
ATACACTATTGCGCCCCGGCAGGGTTTGCGATCTTGAAATGCAAGGATAAGAAGTTTAATGGAACTGGTC
CCTGTCCCAGTGTGAGTACGGTTCAGTGTACCCACGGCATAAAGCCAGTGGTATCCACTCAGCTTCTCCT
CAATGGCAGCCTCGCAGAGGAAGAGGTCATGATACGGAGTGAGAATATTACTAACAATGCCAAGAATATC
TTGGTCCAATTTAATACCCCCGTCCAGATTAATTGTACCCGACCTATGAATATGACCAGAAAATCCATTC
GCATCGGACCAGGTCAGGCGTTCTATGCCCTGGGAGATATAATAGGTGACATCCGACAGGCGCATTGCAA
TGTAAGCAAGGCCACATGGAATGAGACTCTGGGTAAAGTTGTCAAGCAGCTCAGGAAGCATTTCGGGAAC
AATACCATCATCCGATTTGCGAACAGTAGTGGGGGTGATCTTGAAGTAACTACACATTCATTTAACTGCG
GCGGGGAGTTTTTTTATTGTAACACATCCGGGTTGTTCAACTCCACTTGGATATCTAACACTAGTGTTCA
GGGATCAAACTCCACAGGATCAAACGATAGTATAACACTTCCTTGTCGCATGAAACAGATTATCAACATG
TGGCAGCGAATCGGCCAGTGCATGTACGCCCCGCCTATCCAGGGAGTAATACGGTGCGTAAGCAACATAA
CGGGCCTTATACTTACGCGCGATGGAGGCAGCACTAATTCTACCACTGAGACGTTCCGGCCTGGCGGTGG
GGACATGCGAGACAACTGGCGGTCTGAGTTGTACAAGTACAAAGTGGTTAAAATCGAACCCCTGGGTGTC
GCCCCAACGAGATGTAAACGACGGGTAGTGGGAAGGAGGAGAAGGCGACGGGCGGTCGGCATTGGGGCCG
TTTTCTTGGGTTTTCTGGGGGCGGCTGGGAGCACTATGGGAGCAGCTAGTATGACCCTGACCGTACAGGC
GAGGAACCTCCTGTCCGGTATAGTGCAACAACAGTCAAACCTTCTTAGGGCTCCTGAGGCGCAGCAACAT
CTCCTTAAGTTGACTGTCTGGGGCATAAAGCAACTCCAAGCGCGGGTTCTCGCGGTGGAAAGATACCTTA
GGGACCAACAACTTTTGGGGATTTGGGGTTGTTCAGGCAAACTCATCTGTTGCACTAACGTTCCTTGGAA
CTCCTCATGGTCTAACCGAAATCTCTCCGAGATCTGGGATAATATGACATGGTTGCAGTGGGATAAGGAG
ATTAGCAATTACACTCAAATAATCTATGGGCTCCTGGAGGAAAGCCAGAATCAGCAGGAGAAGAATGAAC
AGGATCTTCTGGCCCTTGATAAGTGGGCAAGTCTTTGGAATTGGTTCGACATTTCAAATTGGCTTTGGTA
TATAAAGATATTTATAATGATTGTCGGGGGTTTGATAGGTTTGAGGATTGTGTTTGCTGTGCTGTCTGTT
ATCCACAGGGTTAGGCAGGGGTATAGTCCGCTCTCTTTTCAAACCCATACCCCCAACCCCAGGGGATTGG
ACCGACCCGAGCGGATTGAGGAGGAAGACGGTGAACAGGACCGGGGCAGAAGTACCCGCCTTGTTAGCGG
GTTTCTGGCTCTGGCGTGGGACGACTTGCGGAGCCTTTGCCTCTTCTGCTACCATCGCCTCAGAGATTTT
ATCTTGATCGCTGCCAGAATAGTAGAATTGTTGGGCCACAGCTCCCTCAAAGGTTTGAGACTTGGATGGG
AAGGTCTTAAATACCTGTGGAATTTGCTGGCTTACTGGGGTAGGGAGCTGAAGATTTCTGCCATTAACTT
GTTCGACACAATAGCTATTGCAGTTGCGGAGTGGACTGACAGAGTCATAGAAATAGGCCAAAGATTGTGT
CGGGCGTTTCTCCACATTCCACGGCGGATTAGGCAAGGACTTGAACGGGCCCTCCTTTAGTAACTCGAGG
CCGGCAAGGCCGGATCCAGACATGATAAGATACATTGATGAGTTTGGACAAACCACAACTAGAATGCAGT
GAAAAAAATGCTTTATTTGTGAAATTTGTGATGCTATTGCTTTATTTGTAACCATTATAAGCTGCAATAA
ACAAGTTAACAACAACAATTGCATTCATTTTATGTTTCAGGTTCAGGGGGAGGTGTGGGAGGTTTTTTAA
AGCAAGTAAAACCTCTACAAATGTGGTATGGCTGATTATGATCCGGCTGCCTCGCGCGTTTCGGTGATGA
CGGTGAAAACCTCTGACACATGCAGCTCCCGGAGACGGTCACAGCTTGTCTGTAAGCGGATGCCGGGAGC
AGACAAGCCCGTCAGGGCGCGTCAGCGGGTGTTGGCGGGTGTCGGGGCGCAGCCATGAGGTCGACTCTAG
AGGATCGATCCCCGCCCCGGACGAACTAAACCTGACTACGACATCTCTGCCCCTTCTTCGCGGGGCAGTG
CATGTAATCCCTTCAGTTGGTTGGTACAACTTGCCAACTGGGCCCTGTTCCACATGTGACACGGGGGGGG
ACCAAACACAAAGGGGTTCTCTGACTGTAGTTGACATCCTTATAAATGGATGTGCACATTTGCCAACACT
GAGTGGCTTTCATCCTGGAGCAGACTTTGCAGTCTGTGGACTGCAACACAACATTGCCTTTATGTGTAAC
TCTTGGCTGAAGCTCTTACACCAATGCTGGGGGACATGTACCTCCCAGGGGCCCAGGAAGACTACGGGAG
GCTACACCAACGTCAATCAGAGGGGCCTGTGTAGCTACCGATAAGCGGACCCTCAAGAGGGCATTAGCAA
TAGTGTTTATAAGGCCCCCTTGTTAACCCTAAACGGGTAGCATATGCTTCCCGGGTAGTAGTATATACTA
TCCAGACTAACCCTAATTCAATAGCATATGTTACCCAACGGGAAGCATATGCTATCGAATTAGGGTTAGT
AAAAGGGTCCTAAGGAACAGCGATATCTCCCACCCCATGAGCTGTCACGGTTTTATTTACATGGGGTCAG
GATTCCACGAGGGTAGTGAACCATTTTAGTCACAAGGGCAGTGGCTGAAGATCAAGGAGCGGGCAGTGAA
CTCTCCTGAATCTTCGCCTGCTTCTTCATTCTCCTTCGTTTAGCTAATAGAATAACTGCTGAGTTGTGAA
CAGTAAGGTGTATGTGAGGTGCTCGAAAACAAGGTTTCAGGTGACGCCCCCAGAATAAAATTTGGACGGG
GGGTTCAGTGGTGGCATTGTGCTATGACACCAATATAACCCTCACAAACCCCTTGGGCAATAAATACTAG
TGTAGGAATGAAACATTCTGAATATCTTTAACAATAGAAATCCATGGGGTGGGGACAAGCCGTAAAGACT
GGATGTCCATCTCACACGAATTTATGGCTATGGGCAACACATAATCCTAGTGCAATATGATACTGGGGTT
ATTAAGATGTGTCCCAGGCAGGGACCAAGACAGGTGAACCATGTTGTTACACTCTATTTGTAACAAGGGG
AAAGAGAGTGGACGCCGACAGCAGCGGACTCCACTGGTTGTCTCTAACACCCCCGAAAATTAAACGGGGC
TCCACGCCAATGGGGCCCATAAACAAAGACAAGTGGCCACTCTTTTTTTTGAAATTGTGGAGTGGGGGCA
CGCGTCAGCCCCCACACGCCGCCCTGCGGTTTTGGACTGTAAAATAAGGGTGTAATAACTTGGCTGATTG
TAACCCCGCTAACCACTGCGGTCAAACCACTTGCCCACAAAACCACTAATGGCACCCCGGGGAATACCTG
CATAAGTAGGTGGGCGGGCCAAGATAGGGGCGCGATTGCTGCGATCTGGAGGACAAATTACACACACTTG
CGCCTGAGCGCCAAGCACAGGGTTGTTGGTCCTCATATTCACGAGGTCGCTGAGAGCACGGTGGGCTAAT
GTTGCCATGGGTAGCATATACTACCCAAATATCTGGATAGCATATGCTATCCTAATCTATATCTGGGTAG
CATAGGCTATCCTAATCTATATCTGGGTAGCATATGCTATCCTAATCTATATCTGGGTAGTATATGCTAT
CCTAATTTATATCTGGGTAGCATAGGCTATCCTAATCTATATCTGGGTAGCATATGCTATCCTAATCTAT
ATCTGGGTAGTATATGCTATCCTAATCTGTATCCGGGTAGCATATGCTATCCTAATAGAGATTAGGGTAG
TATATGCTATCCTAATTTATATCTGGGTAGCATATACTACCCAAATATCTGGATAGCATATGCTATCCTA
ATCTATATCTGGGTAGCATATGCTATCCTAATCTATATCTGGGTAGCATAGGCTATCCTAATCTATATCT
GGGTAGCATATGCTATCCTAATCTATATCTGGGTAGTATATGCTATCCTAATTTATATCTGGGTAGCATA
GGCTATCCTAATCTATATCTGGGTAGCATATGCTATCCTAATCTATATCTGGGTAGTATATGCTATCCTA
ATCTGTATCCGGGTAGCATATGCTATCCTCATGCATATACAGTCAGCATATGATACCCAGTAGTAGAGTG
GGAGTGCTATCCTTTGCATATGCCGCCACCTCCCAAGGGGGCGTGAATTTTCGCTGCTTGTCCTTTTCCT
GCATGCTGGTTGCTCCCATTCTTAGGTGAATTTAAGGAGGCCAGGCTAAAGCCGTCGCATGTCTGATTGC
TCACCAGGTAAATGTCGCTAATGTTTTCCAACGCGAGAAGGTGTTGAGCGCGGAGCTGAGTGACGTGACA
ACATGGGTATGCCCAATTGCCCCATGTTGGGAGGACGAAAATGGTGACAAGACAGATGGCCAGAAATACA
CCAACAGCACGCATGATGTCTACTGGGGATTTATTCTTTAGTGCGGGGGAATACACGGCTTTTAATACGA
TTGAGGGCGTCTCCTAACAAGTTACATCACTCCTGCCCTTCCTCACCCTCATCTCCATCACCTCCTTCAT
CTCCGTCATCTCCGTCATCACCCTCCGCGGCAGCCCCTTCCACCATAGGTGGAAACCAGGGAGGCAAATC
TACTCCATCGTCAAAGCTGCACACAGTCACCCTGATATTGCAGGTAGGAGCGGGCTTTGTCATAACAAGG
TCCTTAATCGCATCCTTCAAAACCTCAGCAAATATATGAGTTTGTAAAAAGACCATGAAATAACAGACAA
TGGACTCCCTTAGCGGGCCAGGTTGTGGGCCGGGTCCAGGGGCCATTCCAAAGGGGAGACGACTCAATGG
TGTAAGACGACATTGTGGAATAGCAAGGGCAGTTCCTCGCCTTAGGTTGTAAAGGGAGGTCTTACTACCT
CCATATACGAACACACCGGCGACCCAAGTTCCTTCGTCGGTAGTCCTTTCTACGTGACTCCTAGCCAGGA
GAGCTCTTAAACCTTCTGCAATGTTCTCAAATTTCGGGTTGGAACCTCCTTGACCACGATGCTTTCCAAA
CCACCCTCCTTTTTTGCGCCTGCCTCCATCACCCTGACCCCGGGGTCCAGTGCTTGGGCCTTCTCCTGGG
TCATCTGCGGGGCCCTGCTCTATCGCTCCCGGGGGCACGTCAGGCTCACCATCTGGGCCACCTTCTTGGT
GGTATTCAAAATAATCGGCTTCCCCTACAGGGTGGAAAAATGGCCTTCTACCTGGAGGGGGCCTGCGCGG
TGGAGACCCGGATGATGATGACTGACTACTGGGACTCCTGGGCCTCTTTTCTCCACGTCCACGACCTCTC
CCCCTGGCTCTTTCACGACTTCCCCCCCTGGCTCTTTCACGTCCTCTACCCCGGCGGCCTCCACTACCTC
CTCGACCCCGGCCTCCACTACCTCCTCGACCCCGGCCTCCACTGCCTCCTCGACCCCGGCCTCCACCTCC
TGCTCCTGCCCCTCCTGCTCCTGCCCCTCCTCCTGCTCCTGCCCCTCCTGCCCCTCCTGCTCCTGCCCCT
CCTGCCCCTCCTGCTCCTGCCCCTCCTGCCCCTCCTGCTCCTGCCCCTCCTGCCCCTCCTCCTGCTCCTG
CCCCTCCTGCCCCTCCTCCTGCTCCTGCCCCTCCTGCCCCTCCTGCTCCTGCCCCTCCTGCCCCTCCTGC
TCCTGCCCCTCCTGCCCCTCCTGCTCCTGCCCCTCCTGCTCCTGCCCCTCCTGCTCCTGCCCCTCCTGCT
CCTGCCCCTCCTGCCCCTCCTGCCCCTCCTCCTGCTCCTGCCCCTCCTGCTCCTGCCCCTCCTGCCCCTC
CTGCCCCTCCTGCTCCTGCCCCTCCTCCTGCTCCTGCCCCTCCTGCCCCTCCTGCCCCTCCTCCTGCTCC
TGCCCCTCCTGCCCCTCCTCCTGCTCCTGCCCCTCCTCCTGCTCCTGCCCCTCCTGCCCCTCCTGCCCCT
CCTCCTGCTCCTGCCCCTCCTGCCCCTCCTCCTGCTCCTGCCCCTCCTCCTGCTCCTGCCCCTCCTGCCC
CTCCTGCCCCTCCTCCTGCTCCTGCCCCTCCTCCTGCTCCTGCCCCTCCTGCCCCTCCTGCCCCTCCTGC
CCCTCCTCCTGCTCCTGCCCCTCCTCCTGCTCCTGCCCCTCCTGCTCCTGCCCCTCCCGCTCCTGCTCCT
GCTCCTGTTCCACCGTGGGTCCCTTTGCAGCCAATGCAACTTGGACGTTTTTGGGGTCTCCGGACACCAT
CTCTATGTCTTGGCCCTGATCCTGAGCCGCCCGGGGCTCCTGGTCTTCCGCCTCCTCGTCCTCGTCCTCT
TCCCCGTCCTCGTCCATGGTTATCACCCCCTCTTCTTTGAGGTCCACTGCCGCCGGAGCCTTCTGGTCCA
GATGTGTCTCCCTTCTCTCCTAGGCCATTTCCAGGTCCTGTACCTGGCCCCTCGTCAGACATGATTCACA
CTAAAAGAGATCAATAGACATCTTTATTAGACGACGCTCAGTGAATACAGGGAGTGCAGACTCCTGCCCC
CTCCAACAGCCCCCCCACCCTCATCCCCTTCATGGTCGCTGTCAGACAGATCCAGGTCTGAAAATTCCCC
ATCCTCCGAACCATCCTCGTCCTCATCACCAATTACTCGCAGCCCGGAAAACTCCCGCTGAACATCCTCA
AGATTTGCGTCCTGAGCCTCAAGCCAGGCCTCAAATTCCTCGTCCCCCTTTTTGCTGGACGGTAGGGATG
GGGATTCTCGGGACCCCTCCTCTTCCTCTTCAAGGTCACCAGACAGAGATGCTACTGGGGCAACGGAAGA
AAAGCTGGGTGCGGCCTGTGAGGATCAGCTTATCGATGATAAGCTGTCAAACATGAGAATTCTTGAAGAC
GAAAGGGCCTCGTGATACGCCTATTTTTATAGGTTAATGTCATGATAATAATGGTTTCTTAGACGTCAGG
TGGCACTTTTCGGGGAAATGTGCGCGGAACCCCTATTTGTTTATTTTTCTAAATACATTCAAATATGTAT
CCGCTCATGAGACAATAACCCTGATAAATGCTTCAATAATATTGAAAAAGGAAGAGTATGAGTATTCAAC
ATTTCCGTGTCGCCCTTATTCCCTTTTTTGCGGCATTTTGCCTTCCTGTTTTTGCTCACCCAGAAACGCT
GGTGAAAGTAAAAGATGCTGAAGATCAGTTGGGTGCACGAGTGGGTTACATCGAACTGGATCTCAACAGC
GGTAAGATCCTTGAGAGTTTTCGCCCCGAAGAACGTTTTCCAATGATGAGCACTTTTAAAGTTCTGCTAT
GTGGCGCGGTATTATCCCGTGTTGACGCCGGGCAAGAGCAACTCGGTCGCCGCATACACTATTCTCAGAA
TGACTTGGTTGAGTACTCACCAGTCACAGAAAAGCATCTTACGGATGGCATGACAGTAAGAGAATTATGC
AGTGCTGCCATAACCATGAGTGATAACACTGCGGCCAACTTACTTCTGACAACGATCGGAGGACCGAAGG
AGCTAACCGCTTTTTTGCACAACATGGGGGATCATGTAACTCGCCTTGATCGTTGGGAACCGGAGCTGAA
TGAAGCCATACCAAACGACGAGCGTGACACCACGATGCCTGCAGCAATGGCAACAACGTTGCGCAAACTA
TTAACTGGCGAACTACTTACTCTAGCTTCCCGGCAACAATTAATAGACTGGATGGAGGCGGATAAAGTTG
CAGGACCACTTCTGCGCTCGGCCCTTCCGGCTGGCTGGTTTATTGCTGATAAATCTGGAGCCGGTGAGCG
TGGGTCTCGCGGTATCATTGCAGCACTGGGGCCAGATGGTAAGCCCTCCCGTATCGTAGTTATCTACACG
ACGGGGAGTCAGGCAACTATGGATGAACGAAATAGACAGATCGCTGAGATAGGTGCCTCACTGATTAAGC
ATTGGTAACTGTCAGACCAAGTTTACTCATATATACTTTAGATTGATTTAAAACTTCATTTTTAATTTAA
AAGGATCTAGGTGAAGATCCTTTTTGATAATCTCATGACCAAAATCCCTTAACGTGAGTTTTCGTTCCAC
TGAGCGTCAGACCCCGTAGAAAAGATCAAAGGATCTTCTTGAGATCCTTTTTTTCTGCGCGTAATCTGCT
GCTTGCAAACAAAAAAACCACCGCTACCAGCGGTGGTTTGTTTGCCGGATCAAGAGCTACCAACTCTTTT
TCCGAAGGTAACTGGCTTCAGCAGAGCGCAGATACCAAATACTGTCCTTCTAGTGTAGCCGTAGTTAGGC
CACCACTTCAAGAACTCTGTAGCACCGCCTACATACCTCGCTCTGCTAATCCTGTTACCAGTGGCTGCTG
CCAGTGGCGATAAGTCGTGTCTTACCGGGTTGGACTCAAGACGATAGTTACCGGATAAGGCGCAGCGGTC
GGGCTGAACGGGGGGTTCGTGCACACAGCCCAGCTTGGAGCGAACGACCTACACCGAACTGAGATACCTA
CAGCGTGAGCTATGAGAAAGCGCCACGCTTCCCGAAGGGAGAAAGGCGGACAGGTATCCGGTAAGCGGCA
GGGTCGGAACAGGAGAGCGCACGAGGGAGCTTCCAGGGGGAAACGCCTGGTATCTTTATAGTCCTGTCGG
GTTTCGCCACCTCTGACTTGAGCGTCGATTTTTGTGATGCTCGTCAGGGGGGCGGAGCCTATGGAAAAAC
GCCAGCAACGCGGCCTTTTTACGGTTCCTGGCCTTTTGCTGGCCTTGAAGCTGTCCCTGATGGTCGTCAT
CTACCTGCCTGGACAGCATGGCCTGCAACGCGGGCATCCCGATGCCGCCGGAAGCGAGAAGAATCATAAT
GGGGAAGGCCATCCAGCCTCGCGTCGCGAACGCCAGCAAGACGTAGCCCAGCGCGTCGGCCCCGAGATGC
GCCGCGTGCGGCTGCTGGAGATGGCGGACGCGATGGATATGTTCTGCCAAGGGTTGGTTTGCGCATTCAC
AGTTCTCCGCAAGAATTGATTGGCTCCAATTCTTGGAGTGGTGAATCCGTTAGCGAGGTGCCGCCCTGCT
TCATCCCCGTGGCCCGTTGCTCGCGTTTGCTGGCGGTGTCCCCGGAAGAAATATATTTGCATGTCTTTAG
TTCTATGATGACACAAACCCCGCCCAGCGTCTTGTCATTGGCGAATTCGAACACGCAGATGCAGTCGGGG
CGGCGCGGTCCGAGGTCCACTTCGCATATTAAGGTGACGCGTGTGGCCTCGAACACCGAGCGACCCTGCA
GCGACCCGCTTAACAGCGTCAACAGCGTGCCGCAGATCCCGGGGGGCAATGAGATATGAAAAAGCCTGAA
CTCACCGCGACGTCTGTCGAGAAGTTTCTGATCGAAAAGTTCGACAGCGTCTCCGACCTGATGCAGCTCT
CGGAGGGCGAAGAATCTCGTGCTTTCAGCTTCGATGTAGGAGGGCGTGGATATGTCCTGCGGGTAAATAG
CTGCGCCGATGGTTTCTACAAAGATCGTTATGTTTATCGGCACTTTGCATCGGCCGCGCTCCCGATTCCG
GAAGTGCTTGACATTGGGGAATTCAGCGAGAGCCTGACCTATTGCATCTCCCGCCGTGCACAGGGTGTCA
CGTTGCAAGACCTGCCTGAAACCGAACTGCCCGCTGTTCTGCAGCCGGTCGCGGAGGCCATGGATGCGAT
CGCTGCGGCCGATCTTAGCCAGACGAGCGGGTTCGGCCCATTCGGACCGCAAGGAATCGGTCAATACACT
ACATGGCGTGATTTCATATGCGCGATTGCTGATCCCCATGTGTATCACTGGCAAACTGTGATGGACGACA
CCGTCAGTGCGTCCGTCGCGCAGGCTCTCGATGAGCTGATGCTTTGGGCCGAGGACTGCCCCGAAGTCCG
GCACCTCGTGCACGCGGATTTCGGCTCCAACAATGTCCTGACGGACAATGGCCGCATAACAGCGGTCATT
GACTGGAGCGAGGCGATGTTCGGGGATTCCCAATACGAGGTCGCCAACATCTTCTTCTGGAGGCCGTGGT
TGGCTTGTATGGAGCAGCAGACGCGCTACTTCGAGCGGAGGCATCCGGAGCTTGCAGGATCGCCGCGGCT
CCGGGCGTATATGCTCCGCATTGGTCTTGACCAACTCTATCAGAGCTTGGTTGACGGCAATTTCGATGAT
GCAGCTTGGGCGCAGGGTCGATGCGACGCAATCGTCCGATCCGGAGCCGGGACTGTCGGGCGTACACAAA
TCGCCCGCAGAAGCGCGGCCGTCTGGACCGATGGCTGTGTAGAAGTACTCGCCGATAGTGGAAACCGACG
CCCCAGCACTCGTCCGGATCGGGAGATGGGGGAGGCTAACTGAAACACGGAAGGAGACAATACCGGAAGG
AACCCGCGCTATGACGGCAATAAAAAGACAGAATAAAACGCACGGGTGTTGGGTCGTTTGTTCATAAACG
CGGGGTTCGGTCCCAGGGCTGGCACTCTGTCGATACCCCACCGAGACCCCATTGGGGCCAATACGCCCGC
GTTTCTTCCTTTTCCCCACCCCACCCCCCAAGTTCGGGTGAAGGCCCAGGGCTCGCAGCCAACGTCGGGG
CGGCAGGCCCTGCCATAGCCACTGGCCCCGTGGGTTAGGGACGGGGTCCCCCATGGGGAATGGTTTATGG
TTCGTGGGGGTTATTATTTTGGGCGTTGCGTGGGGTCAGGTCCACGACTGGACTGAGCAGACAGACCCAT
GGTTTTTGGATGGCCTGGGCATGGACCGCATGTACTGGCGCGACACGAACACCGGGCGTCTGTGGCTGCC
AAACACCCCCGACCCCCAAAAACCACCGCGCGGATTTCTGGCGTGCCAAGCTAGTCGACCAATTCTCATG
TTTGACAGCTTATCATCGCAGATCCGGGCAACGTTGTTGCCATTGCTGCAGGCGCAGAACTGGTAGGTAT
GGAAGATCTATACATTGAATCAATATTGGCAATTAGCCATATTAGTCATTGGTTATATAGCATAAATCAA
TATTGGCTATTGGCCATTGCATACGTTGTATCTATATCATAATATGTACATTTATATTGGCTCATGTCCA
ATATGACCGCCATGTTGACATTGATTATTGACTAGTTATTAATAGTAATCAATTACGGGGTCATTAGTTC
ATAGCCCATATATGGAGTTCCGCGTTACATAACTTACGGTAAATGGCCCGCCTGGCTGACCGCCCAACGA
CCCCCGCCCATTGACGTCAATAATGACGTATGTTCCCATAGTAACGCCAATAGGGACTTTCCATTGACGT
CAATGGGTGGAGTATTTACGGTAAACTGCCCACTTGGCAGTACATCAAGTGTATCATATGCCAAGTCCGC
CCCCTATTGACGTCAATGACGGTAAATGGCCCGCCTGGCATTATGCCCAGTACATGACCTTACGGGACTT
TCCTACTTGGCAGTACATCTACGTATTAGTCATCGCTATTACCATGGTGATGCGGTTTTGGCAGTACACC
AATGGGCGTGGATAGCGGTTTGACTCACGGGGATTTCCAAGTCTCCACCCCATTGACGTCAATGGGAGTT
TGTTTTGGCACCAAAATCAACGGGACTTTCCAAAATGTCGTAATAACCCCGCCCCGTTGACGCAAATGGG
CGGTAGGCGTGTACGGTGGGAGGTCTATATAAGCAGAGCTCGTTTAGTGAACCGTCAGATCTCTAGAAGC
TGGGTACCAGCTGCTAGC
