>Addgene plasmid #123278 | pCEP4-BG505.DS-SOSIP.6mut-gp160 | addgene partial sequence | sequence record 240413 | Addgene Partial NGS Result
TCACACTAAAAGAGATCAATAGACATCTTTATTAGACGACGCTCAGTGAATACAGGGAGTGCAGACTCCT
GCCCCCTCCAACAGCCCCCCCACCCTCATCCCCTTCATGGTCGCTGTCAGACAGATCCAGGTCTGAAAAT
TCCCCATCCTCCGAACCATCCTCGTCCTCATCACCAATTACTCGCAGCCCGGAAAACTCCCGCTGAACAT
CCTCAAGATTTGCGTCCTGAGCCTCAAGCCAGGCCTCAAATTCCTCGTCCCCCTTTTTGCTGGACGGTAG
GGATGGGGATTCTCGGGACCCCTCCTCTTCCTCTTCAAGGTCACCAGACAGAGATGCTACTGGGGCAACG
GAAGAAAAGCTGGGTGCGGCCTGTGAGGATCAGCTTATCGATGATAAGCTGTCAAACATGAGAATTCTTG
AAGACGAAAGGGCCTCGTGATACGCCTATTTTTATAGGTTAATGTCATGATAATAATGGTTTCTTAGACG
TCAGGTGGCACTTTTCGGGGAAATGTGCGCGGAACCCCTATTTGTTTATTTTTCTAAATACATTCAAATA
TGTATCCGCTCATGAGACAATAACCCTGATAAATGCTTCAATAATATTGAAAAAGGAAGAGTATGAGTAT
TCAACATTTCCGTGTCGCCCTTATTCCCTTTTTTGCGGCATTTTGCCTTCCTGTTTTTGCTCACCCAGAA
ACGCTGGTGAAAGTAAAAGATGCTGAAGATCAGTTGGGTGCACGAGTGGGTTACATCGAACTGGATCTCA
ACAGCGGTAAGATCCTTGAGAGTTTTCGCCCCGAAGAACGTTTTCCAATGATGAGCACTTTTAAAGTTCT
GCTATGTGGCGCGGTATTATCCCGTRTTGACGCCGGGCAAGAGCAACTCGGTCGCCGCATACACTATTCT
CAGAATGACTTGGTTGAGTACTCACCAGTCACAGAAAAGCATCTTACGGATGGCATGACAGTAAGAGAAT
TATGCAGTGCTGCCATAACCATGAGTGATAACACTGCGGCCAACTTACTTCTGACAACGATCGGAGGACC
GAAGGAGCTAACCGCTTTTTTGCACAACATGGGGGATCATGTAACTCGCCTTGATCGTTGGGAACCGGAG
CTGAATGAAGCCATACCAAACGACGAGCGTGACACCACGATGCCTGYAGCAATGGCAACAACGTTGCGCA
AACTATTAACTGGCGAACTACTTACTCTAGCTTCCCGGCAACAATTAATAGACTGGATGGAGGCGGATAA
AGTTGCAGGACCACTTCTGCGCTCGGCCCTTCCGGCTGGCTGGTTTATTGCTGATAAATCTGGAGCCGGT
GAGCGTGGGTCTCGCGGTATCATTGCAGCACTGGGGCCAGATGGTAAGCCCTCCCGTATCGTAGTTATCT
ACACGACGGGGAGTCAGGCAACTATGGATGAACGAAATAGACAGATCGCTGAGATAGGTGCCTCACTGAT
TAAGCATTGGTAACTGTCAGACCAAGTTTACTCATATATACTTTAGATTGATTTAAAACTTCATTTTTAA
TTTAAAAGGATCTAGGTGAAGATCCTTTTTGATAATCTCATGACCAAAATCCCTTAACGTGAGTTTTCGT
TCCACTGAGCGTCAGACCCCGTAGAAAAGATCAAAGGATCTTCTTGAGATCCTTTTTTTCTGCGCGTAAT
CTGCTGCTTGCAAACAAAAAAACCACCGCTACCAGCGGTGGTTTGTTTGCCGGATCAAGAGCTACCAACT
CTTTTTCCGAAGGTAACTGGCTTCAGCAGAGCGCAGATACCAAATACTGTYCTTCTAGTGTAGCCGTAGT
TAGGCCACCACTTCAAGAACTCTGTAGCACCGCCTACATACCTCGCTCTGCTAATCCTGTTACCAGTGGC
TGCTGCCAGTGGCGATAAGTCGTGTCTTACCGGGTTGGACTCAAGACGATAGTTACCGGATAAGGCGCAG
CGGTCGGGCTGAACGGGGGGTTCGTGCACACAGCCCAGCTTGGAGCGAACGACCTACACCGAACTGAGAT
ACCTACAGCGTGAGCTATGAGAAAGCGCCACGCTTCCCGAAGGGAGAAAGGCGGACAGGTATCCGGTAAG
CGGCAGGGTCGGAACAGGAGAGCGCACGAGGGAGCTTCCAGGGGGAAACGCCTGGTATCTTTATAGTCCT
GTCGGGTTTCGCCACCTCTGACTTGAGCGTCGATTTTTGTGATGCTCGTCAGGGGGGCGGAGCCTATGGA
AAAACGCCAGCAACGCGGCCTTTTTACGGTTCCTGGCCTTTTGCTGGCCTTGAAGCTGTCCCTGATGGTC
GTCATCTACCTGCCTGGACAGCATGGCCTGCAACGCGGGCATCCCGATGCCGCCGGAAGCGAGAAGAATC
ATAATGGGGAAGGCCATCCAGCCTCGCGTCGCGAACGCCAGCAAGACGTAGCCCAGCGCGTCGGCCCCGA
GATGCGCCGCGTGCGGCTGCTGGAGATGGCGGACGCGATGGATATGTTCTGCCAAGGGTTGGTTTGCGCA
TTCACAGTTCTCCGCAAGAATTGATTGGCTCCAATTCTTGGAGTGGTGAATCCGTTAGCGAGGTGCCGCC
CTGCTTCATCCCCGTGGCCCGTTGCTCGCGTTTGCTGGCGGTGTCCCCGGAAGAAATATATTTGCATGTC
TTTAGTTCTATGATGACACAAACCCCGCCCAGCGTCTTGTCATTGGCGAATTCGAACACGCAGATGCAGT
CGGGGCGGCGCGGTCCGAGGTCCACTTCGCATATTAAGGTGACGCGTGTGGCCTCGAACACCGAGCGACC
CTGCAGCGACCCGCTTAACAGCGTCAACAGCGTGCCGCAGATCCCGGGGGGCAATGAGATATGAAAAAGC
CTGAACTCACCGCGACGTCTGTCGAGAAGTTTCTGATCGAAAAGTTCGACAGCGTCTCCGACCTGATGCA
GCTCTCGGAGGGCGAAGAATCTCGTGCTTTCAGCTTCGATGTAGGAGGGCGTGGATATGTCCTGCGGGTA
AATAGCTGCGCCGATGGTTTCTACAAAGATCGTTATGTTTATCGGCACTTTGCATCGGCCGCGCTCCCGA
TTCCGGAAGTGCTTGACATTGGGGAATTCAGCGAGAGCCTGACCTATTGCATCTCCCGCCGTGCACAGGG
TGTCACGTTGCAAGACCTGCCTGAAACCGAACTGCCCGCTGTTCTGCAGCCGGTCGCGGAGGCCATGGAT
GCGATCGCTGCGGCCGATCTTAGCCAGACGAGCGGGTTCGGCCCATTCGGACCGCAAGGAATCGGTCAAT
ACACTACATGGCGTGATTTCATATGCGCGATTGCTGATCCCCATGTGTATCACTGGCAAACTGTGATGGA
CGACACCGTCAGTGCGTCCGTCGCGCAGGCTCTCGATGAGCTGATGCTTTGGGCCGAGGACTGCCCCGAA
GTCCGGCACCTCGTGCACGCGGATTTCGGCTCCAACAATGTCCTGACGGACAATGGCCGCATAACAGCGG
TCATTGACTGGAGCGAGGCGATGTTCGGGGATTCCCAATACGAGGTCGCCAACATCTTCTTCTGGAGGCC
GTGGTTGGCTTGTATGGAGCAGCAGACGCGCTACTTCGAGCGGAGGCATCCGGAGCTTGCAGGATCGCCG
CGGCTCCGGGCGTATATGCTCCGCATTGGTCTTGACCAACTCTATCAGAGCTTGGTTGACGGCAATTTCG
ATGATGCAGCTTGGGCGCAGGGTCGATGCGACGCAATCGTCCGATCCGGAGCCGGGACTGTCGGGCGTAC
ACAAATCGCCCGCAGAAGCGCGGCCGTCTGGACCGATGGCTGTGTAGAAGTACTCGCCGATAGTGGAAAC
CGACGCCCCAGCACTCGTCCGGATCGGGAGATGGGGGAGGCTAACTGAAACACGGAAGGAGACAATACCG
GAAGGAACCCGCGCTATGACGGCAATAAAAAGACAGAATAAAACGCACGGGTGTTGGGTCGTTTGTTCAT
AAACGCGGGGTTCGGTCCCAGGGCTGGCACTCTGTCGATACCCCACCGAGACCCCATTGGGGCCAATACG
CCCGCGTTTCTTCCTTTTCCCCACCCCACCCCCCAAGTTCGGGTGAAGGCCCAGGGCTCGCAGCCAACGT
CGGGGCGGCAGGCCCTGCCATAGCCACTGGCCCCGTGGGTTAGGGACGGGGTCCCCCATGGGGAATGGTT
TATGGTTCGTGGGGGTTATTATTTTGGGCGTTGCGTGGGGTCAGGTCCACGACTGGACTGAGCAGACAGA
CCCATGGTTTTTGGATGGCCTGGGCATGGACCGCATGTACTGGCGCGACACGAACACCGGGCGTCTGTGG
CTGCCAAACACCCCCGACCCCCAAAAACCACCGCGCGGATTTCTGGCGTGCCAAGCTAGTCGACCAATTC
TCATGTTTGACAGCTTATCATCGCAGATCCGGGCAACGTTGTTGCCATTGCTGCAGGCGCAGAACTGGTA
GGTATGGAAGATCTATACATTGAATCAATATTGGCAATTAGCCATATTAGTCATTGGTTATATAGCATAA
ATCAATATTGGCTATTGGCCATTGCATACGTTGTATCTATATCATAATATGTACATTTATATTGGCTCAT
GTCCAATATGACCGCCATGTTGACATTGATTATTGACTAGTTATTAATAGTAATCAATTACGGGGTCATT
AGTTCATAGCCCATATATGGAGTTCCGCGTTACATAACTTACGGTAAATGGCCCGCCTGGCTGACCGCCC
AACGACCCCCGCCCATTGACGTCAATAATGACGTATGTTCCCATAGTAACGCCAATAGGGACTTTCCATT
GACGTCAATGGGTGGAGTATTTACGGTAAACTGCCCACTTGGCAGTACATCAAGTGTATCATATGCCAAG
TCCGCCCCCTATTGACGTCAATGACGGTAAATGGCCCGCCTGGCATTATGCCCAGTACATGACCTTACGG
GACTTTCCTACTTGGCAGTACATCTACGTATTAGTCATCGCTATTACCATGGTGATGCGGTTTTGGCAGT
ACACCAATGGGCGTGGATAGCGGTTTGACTCACGGGGATTTCCAAGTCTCCACCCCATTGACGTCAATGG
GAGTTTGTTTTGGCACCAAAATCAACGGGACTTTCCAAAATGTCGTAATAACCCCGCCCCGTTGACGCAA
ATGGGCGGTAGGCGTGTACGGTGGGAGGTCTATATAAGCAGAGCTCGTTTAGTGAACCGTCAGATCTCTA
GAAGCTGGGTACCAGCTGCTAGCGCCACCATGCCAATGGGCTCCCTTCAGCCCTTGGCTACCCTGTACCT
TCTTGGGATGTTGGTCGCATCTGTGCTTGCCGCAGAAAACTTGTGGGTAACTGTCTACTATGGAGTACCC
GTTTGGAAAGACGCAGAAACAACGCTTTTTTGCGCATCCGACGCGAAGGCATACGAAACGGAAAAGCACA
ATGTTTGGGCAACGCATGCCTGCGTCCCGACAGACCCAAATCCTCAGGAGATTCACCTTGAGAATGTAAC
AGAGGAATTCAACATGTGGAAGAATAACATGGTAGAACAAATGCATACGGATATTATCAGTCTTTGGGAC
CAGAGCCTTAAACCTTGCGTTAAACTTACGCCCCTCTGCGTAACTCTGCAATGTACTAACGTAACGAATA
ACATTACGGACGACATGCGCGGCGAAATGAAGAATTGCAGCTTTAATATGACAACGGAGTTGCGAGATAA
AAAGCAGAAGGTGTACAGCCTCTTCTGGAGGCTTGACGTTGTGCAAATAAACGAAAACCAGGGGAACAGG
AGCAATAACTCCAATAAAGAATACAGATTGATCAACTGTAACACTAGCGCATGTACCCAGGCCTGCCCGA
AGGTGTCATTTGAGCCGATTCCTATACACTATTGCGCCCCGGCAGGGTTTGCGATCTTGAAATGCAAGGA
TAAGAAGTTTAATGGAACTGGTCCCTGTCCCAGTGTGAGTACGGTTCAGTGTACCCACGGCATAAAGCCA
GTGGTATCCACTCAGCTTCTCCTCAATGGCAGCCTCGCAGAGGAAGAGGTCATGATACGGAGTGAGAATA
TTACTAACAATGCCAAGAATATCTTGGTCCAATTTAATACCCCCGTCCAGATTAATTGTACCCGACCTAT
GAATATGACCAGAAAATCCATTCGCATCGGACCAGGTCAGGCGTTCTATGCCCTGGGAGATATAATAGGT
GACATCCGACAGGCGCATTGCAATGTAAGCAAGGCCACATGGAATGAGACTCTGGGTAAAGTTGTCAAGC
AGCTCAGGAAGCATTTCGGGAACAATACCATCATCCGATTTGCGAACAGTAGTGGGGGTGATCTTGAAGT
AACTACACATTCATTTAACTGCGGCGGGGAGTTTTTTTATTGTAACACATCCGGGTTGTTCAACTCCACT
TGGATATCTAACACTAGTGTTCAGGGATCAAACTCCACAGGATCAAACGATAGTATAACACTTCCTTGTC
GCATGAAACAGATTATCAACATGTGGCAGCGAATCGGCCAGTGCATGTACGCCCCGCCTATCCAGGGAGT
AATACGGTGCGTAAGCAACATAACGGGCCTTATACTTACGCGCGATGGAGGCAGCACTAATTCTACCACT
GAGACGTTCCGGCCTGGCGGTGGGGACATGCGAGACAACTGGCGGTCTGAGTTGTACAAGTACAAAGTGG
TTAAAATCGAACCCCTGGGTGTCGCCCCAACGAGATGTAAACGACGGGTAGTGGGAAGGAGGAGAAGGCG
ACGGGCGGTCGGCATTGGGGCCGTTTTCTTGGGTTTTCTGGGGGCGGCTGGGAGCACTATGGGAGCAGCT
AGTATGACCCTGACCGTACAGGCGAGGAACCTCCTGTCCGGTATAGTGCAACAACAGTCAAACCTTCTTA
GGGCTCCTGAGGCGCAGCAACATCTCCTTAAGTTGACTGTCTGGGGCATAAAGCAACTCCAAGCGCGGGT
TCTCGCGGTGGAAAGATACCTTAGGGACCAACAACTTTTGGGGATTTGGGGTTGTTCAGGCAAACTCATC
TGTTGCACTAACGTTCCTTGGAACTCCTCATGGTCTAACCGAAATCTCTCCGAGATCTGGGATAATATGA
CATGGTTGCAGTGGGATAAGGAGATTAGCAATTACACTCAAATAATCTATGGGCTCCTGGAGGAAAGCCA
GAATCAGCAGGAGAAGAATGAACAGGATCTTCTGGCCCTTGATAAGTGGGCAAGTCTTTGGAATTGGTTC
GACATTTCAAATTGGCTTTGGTATATAAAGATATTTATAATGATTGTCGGGGGTTTGATAGGTTTGAGGA
TTGTGTTTGCTGTGCTGTCTGTTATCCACAGGGTTAGGCAGGGGTATAGTCCGCTCTCTTTTCAAACCCA
TACCCCCAACCCCAGGGGATTGGACCGACCCGAGCGGATTGAGGAGGAAGACGGTGAACAGGACCGGGGC
AGAAGTACCCGCCTTGTTAGCGGGTTTCTGGCTCTGGCGTGGGACGACTTGCGGAGCCTTTGCCTCTTCT
GCTACCATCGCCTCAGAGATTTTATCTTGATCGCTGCCAGAATAGTAGAATTGTTGGGCCACAGCTCCCT
CAAAGGTTTGAGACTTGGATGGGAAGGTCTTAAATACCTGTGGAATTTGCTGGCTTACTGGGGTAGGGAG
CTGAAGATTTCTGCCATTAACTTGTTCGACACAATAGCTATTGCAGTTGCGGAGTGGACTGACAGAGTCA
TAGAAATAGGCCAAAGATTGTGTCGGGCGTTTCTCCACATTCCACGGCGGATTAGGCAAGGACTTGAACG
GGCCCTCCTTTAGTAACTCGAGGCCGGCAAGGCCGGATCCAGACATGATAAGATACATTGATGAGTTTGG
ACAAACCACAACTAGAATGCAGTGAAAAAAATGCTTTATTTGTGAAATTTGTGATGCTATTGCTTTATTT
GTAACCATTATAAGCTGCAATAAACAAGTTAACAACAACAATTGCATTCATTTTATGTTTCAGGTTCAGG
GGGAGGTGTGGGAGGTTTTTTAAAGCAAGTAAAACCTCTACAAATGTGGTATGGCTGATTATGATCCGGC
TGCCTCGCGCGTTTCGGTGATGACGGTGAAAACCTCTGACACATGCAGCTCCCGGAGACGGTCACAGCTT
GTCTGTAAGCGGATGCCGGGAGCAGACAAGCCCGTCAGGGCGCGTCAGCGGGTGTTGGCGGGTGTCGGGG
CGCAGCCATGAGGTCGACTCTAGAGGATCGATCCCCGCCCCGGACGAACTAAACCTGACTACGACATCTC
TGCCCCTTCTTCGCGGGGCAGTGCATGTAATCCCTTCAGTTGGTTGGTACAACTTGCCAACTGGGCCCTG
TTCCACATGTGACACGGGGGGGGACCAAACACAAAGGGGTTCTCTGACTGTAGTTGACATCCTTATAAAT
GGATGTGCACATTTGCCAACACTGAGTGGCTTTCATCCTGGAGCAGACTTTGCAGTCTGTGGACTGCAAC
ACAACATTGCCTTTATGTGTAACTCTTGGCTGAAGCTCTTACACCAATGCTGGGGGACATGTACCTCCCA
GGGGCCCAGGAAGACTACGGGAGGCTACACCAACGTCAATCAGAGGGGCCTGTGTAGCTACCGATAAGCG
GACCCTCAAGAGGGCATTAGCAATAGTGTTTATAAGGCCCCCTTGTTAACCCTAAACGGGTAGCATATGC
TTCCCGGGTAGTAGTATATACTATCCAGACTAACCCTAATTCAATAGCATATGTTACCCAACGGGAAGCA
TATGCTATCGAATTAGGGTTAGTAAAAGGGTCCTAAGGAACAGCGATATCTCCCACCCCATGAGCTGTCA
CGGTTTTATTTACATGGGGTCAGGATTCCACGAGGGTAGTGAACCATTTTAGTCACAAGGGCAGTGGCTG
AAGATCAAGGAGCGGGCAGTGAACTCTCCTGAATCTTCGCCTGCTTCTTCATTCTCCTTCGTTTAGCTAA
TAGAATAACTGCTGAGTTGTGAACAGTAAGGTGTATGTGAGGTGCTCGAAAACAAGGTTTCAGGTGACGC
CCCCAGAATAAAATTTGGACGGGGGGTTCAGTGGTGGCATTGTGCTATGACACCAATATAACCCTCACAA
ACCCCTTGGGCAATAAATACTAGTGTAGGAATGAAACATTCTGAATATCTTTAACAATAGAAATCCATGG
GGTGGGGACAAGCCGTAAAGACTGGATGTCCATCTCACACGAATTTATGGCTATGGGCAACACATAATCC
TAGTGCAATATGATACTGGGGTTATTAAGATGTGTCCCAGGCAGGGACCAAGACAGGTGAACCATGTTGT
TACACTCTATT
